>Addgene plasmid #200243 | sgRNA1 _8xCTS-ECFP-pA | addgene full sequence | sequence record 396822 | Addgene NGS Result
GTCCAACCCGGTAAGACACGACTTATCGCCACTGGCAGCAGCCACTGGTAACAGGATTAGCAGAGCGAGG
TATGTAGGCGGTGCTACAGAGTTCTTGAAGTGGTGGCCTAACTACGGCTACACTAGAAGAACAGTATTTG
GTATCTGCGCTCTGCTGAAGCCAGTTACCTTCGGAAAAAGAGTTGGTAGCTCTTGATCCGGCAAACAAAC
CACCGCTGGTAGCGGTGGTTTTTTTGTTTGCAAGCAGCAGATTACGCGCAGAAAAAAAGGATCTCAAGAA
GATCCTTTGATCTTTTCTACGGGGTCTGACGCTCAGTGGAACGAAAACTCACGTTAAGGGATTTTGGTCA
TGAGATTATCAAAAAGGATCTTCACCTAGATCCTTTTAAATTAAAAATGAAGTTTTAAATCAATCTAAAG
TATATATGAGTAAACTTGGTCTGACAGTTACCAATGCTTAATCAGTGAGGCACCTATCTCAGCGATCTGT
CTATTTCGTTCATCCATAGTTGCCTGACTCCCCGTCGTGTAGATAACTACGATACGGGAGGGCTTACCAT
CTGGCCCCAGTGCTGCAATGATACCGCGAGACCCACGCTCACCGGCTCCAGATTTATCAGCAATAAACCA
GCCAGCCGGAAGGGCCGAGCGCAGAAGTGGTCCTGCAACTTTATCCGCCTCCATCCAGTCTATTAATTGT
TGCCGGGAAGCTAGAGTAAGTAGTTCGCCAGTTAATAGTTTGCGCAACGTTGTTGCCATTGCTACAGGCA
TCGTGGTGTCACGCTCGTCGTTTGGTATGGCTTCATTCAGCTCCGGTTCCCAACGATCAAGGCGAGTTAC
ATGATCCCCCATGTTGTGCAAAAAAGCGGTTAGCTCCTTCGGTCCTCCGATCGTTGTCAGAAGTAAGTTG
GCCGCAGTGTTATCACTCATGGTTATGGCAGCACTGCATAATTCTCTTACTGTCATGCCATCCGTAAGAT
GCTTTTCTGTGACTGGTGAGTACTCAACCAAGTCATTCTGAGAATAGTGTATGCGGCGACCGAGTTGCTC
TTGCCCGGCGTCAATACGGGATAATACCGCGCCACATAGCAGAACTTTAAAAGTGCTCATCATTGGAAAA
CGTTCTTCGGGGCGAAAACTCTCAAGGATCTTACCGCTGTTGAGATCCAGTTCGATGTAACCCACTCGTG
CACCCAACTGATCTTCAGCATCTTTTACTTTCACCAGCGTTTCTGGGTGAGCAAAAACAGGAAGGCAAAA
TGCCGCAAAAAAGGGAATAAGGGCGACACGGAAATGTTGAATACTCATACTCTTCCTTTTTCAATATTAT
TGAAGCATTTATCAGGGTTATTGTCTCATGAGCGGATACATATTTGAATGTATTTAGAAAAATAAACAAA
TAGGGGTTCCGCGCACATTTCCCCGAAAAGTGCCACCTG
[124 nt withheld, positions 1440-1563]
C
[91 nt withheld, positions 1565-1655]
A
[49 nt withheld, positions 1657-1705]
CCTTTGACGTTGGAGTCCACGTTCTTT
[37 nt withheld, positions 1733-1769]
ACCCTATCTCGGTCTATTCTTTTGATTTATAAGGGATTTTGCCGATTTCGGCCTATTGGTTAAAAAATGA
GCTGATTTAACAAAAATTTAACGCGAATTTTAACAAAATATTAACGCTTACAATTTGCCATTCGCCATTC
AGGCTGCGCAACTGTTGGGAAGGGCGATCGGTGCGGGCCTCTTCGCTATTACGCCAGCCCAAGCTACCAT
GATAAGTAAGTAATATTAAGGTACGGGAGGTACTTGGAGCGGCCGCAATAAATATCTTTATTTTCATTAC
ATCTGTGTGTTGGTTTTTTGTGTGAATCGATAGTACTAACATACGCTCTCCATCAAAACAAAACGAAACA
AAACAAACTAGCAAAATAGGCTGTCCCCAGTGCAAGTGCAGGTGCCAGAACATTTCTCTATCGATAGCTA
GCACTAGTCCCTGCTTCGCTACACGCGACTGTTAATATTTTCATAGCCGTGCTTCGCTACACGCGACTGG
AGCTCCTACTGACCCTACTAGTCCCTGCTTCGCTACACGCGACTGTTAATATTTTCATAGCCGTGCTTCG
CTACACGCGACTGGAGCTCTCTAGGGGCCCACTAGTCCCTGCTTCGCTACACGCGACTGTTAATATTTTC
ATAGCCGTGCTTCGCTACACGCGACTGGAGCTCCTACTGACCCTACTAGTCCCTGCTTCGCTACACGCGA
CTGTTAATATTTTCATAGCCGTGCTTCGCTACACGCGACTGGAGCTCTCTAGACTAGCGGGGGGCTATAA
AAGGGGGTGGGGGCGTTCGTCCTGCTATCTAGCGTCGCGTTGACCATGGTGAGCAAGGGCGAGGAGCTGT
TCACCGGGGTGGTGCCCATCCTGGTCGAGCTGGACGGCGACGTAAACGGCCACAAGTTCAGCGTGTCCGG
CGAGGGCGAGGGCGATGCCACCTACGGCAAGCTGACCCTGAAGTTCATCTGCACCACCGGCAAGCTGCCC
GTGCCCTGGCCCACCCTCGTGACCACCCTGACCTGGGGCGTGCAGTGCTTCGCCCGCTACCCCGACCACA
TGAAGCAGCACGACTTCTTCAAGTCCGCCATGCCCGAAGGCTACGTCCAGGAGCGCACCATCTTCTTCAA
GGACGACGGCAACTACAAGACCCGCGCCGAGGTGAAGTTCGAGGGCGACACCCTGGTGAACCGCATCGAG
CTGAAGGGCATCGACTTCAAGGAGGACGGCAACATCCTGGGGCACAAGCTGGAGTACAACGCCATCAGCG
ACAACGTCTATATCACCGCCGACAAGCAGAAGAACGGCATCAAGGCCAACTTCAAGATCCGCCACAACAT
CGAGGACGGCAGCGTGCAGCTCGCCGACCACTACCAGCAGAACACCCCCATCGGCGACGGCCCCGTGCTG
CTGCCCGACAACCACTACCTGAGCACCCAGTCCAAGCTGAGCAAAGACCCCAACGAGAAGCGCGATCACA
TGGTCCTGCTGGAGTTCGTGACCGCCGCCGGGATCACTCTCGGCATGGACGAGCTGTACAAGTAAGGCCG
GCCGCTTCGAGCAGACATGATAAGATACATTGATGAGTTTGGACAAACCACAACTAGAATGCAGTGAAAA
AAATGCTTTATTTGTGAAATTTGTGATGCTATTGCTTTATTTGTAACCATTATAAGCTGCAATAAACAAG
TTAACAACAACAATTGCATTCATTTTATGTTTCAGGTTCAGGGGGAGGTGTGGGAGGTTTTTTAAAGCAA
GTAAAACCTCTACAAATGTGGTAAAATCGATAAGGATCGAGTATGTCGACCGATGCCCTTGAGAGCCTTC
AACCCAGTCAGCTCCTTCCGGTGGGCGCGGGGCATGACTATCGTCGCCGCACTTATGACTGTCTTCTTTA
TCATGCAACTCGTAGGACAGGTGCCGGCAGCGCTCTTCCGCTTCCTCGCTCACTGACTCGCTGCGCTCGG
TCGTTCGGCTGCGGCGAGCGGTATCAGCTCACTCAAAGGCGGTAATACGGTTATCCACAGAATCAGGGGA
TAACGCAGGAAAGAACATGTGAGCAAAAGGCCAGCAAAAGGCCAGGAACCGTAAAAAGGCCGCGTTGCTG
GCGTTTTTCCATAGGCTCCGCCCCCCTGACGAGCATCACAAAAATCGACGCTCAAGTCAGAGGTGGCGAA
ACCCGACAGGACTATAAAGATACCAGGCGTTTCCCCCTGGAAGCTCCCTCGTGCGCTCTCCTGTTCCGAC
CCTGCCGCTTACCGGATACCTGTCCGCCTTTCTCCCTTCGGGAAGCGTGGCGCTTTCTCATAGCTCACGC
TGTAGGTATCTCAGTTCGGTGTAGGTCGTTCGCTCCAAGCTGGGCTGTGTGCACGAACCCCCCGTTCAGC
CCGACCGCTGCGCCTTATCCGGTAACTATCGTCTTGA
Features (pLannotate 1.2.2; 11 found; start..end, strand, type, name):
    448..1308    -  CDS            AmpR: β-lactamase; bla; confers resistance to ampicillin, carbenicillin, and related antibiotics
   1309..1413    -  promoter       AmpR promoter: bla
   1440..1868    +  rep_origin     f1 ori (sequence partly withheld): f1 bacteriophage origin of replication; arrow indicates direction of (+) strand synthesis
   1900..1967    -  CDS            lacZα (fragment): LacZα fragment of β-galactosidase; lacZ fragment
   2029..2073    +  polyA_signal   poly(A) signal (fragment): synthetic polyadenylation signal
   2087..2178    +  misc_feature   pause site: RNA polymerase II transcriptional pause signal from the human α2 globin gene
   2585..3304    +  CDS            mCerulean: enhanced monomeric variant of CFP (Rizzo et al., 2004) mammalian codon-optimized
   3330..3451    -  polyA_signal   SV40 poly(A) signal: SV40 polyadenylation signal
   3474..3542    -  CDS            large T antigen (fragment): large T antigen from SV40 (simian virus 40)
   3564..3695    +  CDS            TcR (fragment): tetracycline efflux protein; tet; confers resistance to tetracycline
   3875..277     -  rep_origin     ori (across the origin): high-copy-number ColE1/pMB1/pBR322/pUC origin of replication
