[The description below was written by a language model from this plasmid's Addgene catalogue record and pLannotate feature annotations shown in this document.]
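Description:
sgRNA1 _8xCTS-ECFP-pA is a 4.2 kb mammalian expression reporter plasmid built on the P2-ECFP-pA backbone and intended for transient transfection of mammalian cells. It is propagated in E. coli as a high-copy plasmid through a ColE1/pUC-type origin and selected with ampicillin via the β-lactamase gene and its native promoter. An f1 phage origin is also present, along with short remnants of lacZα, the tetracycline resistance gene and SV40 large T antigen, which appear to be non-functional carry-over from earlier vector construction.

The synthetic insert, sgRNA1_8xCTS, is named as eight copies of a CRISPR target site (CTS) matched to guide "sgRNA1". The automated annotation does not label this array or any promoter. It presumably lies in the unannotated interval between the upstream pause site and the fluorescent protein coding sequence, but the record does not state which minimal promoter, if any, accompanies it. Upstream of this interval sit a synthetic poly(A) signal fragment and the human α2-globin RNA polymerase II pause site, elements commonly used to block read-through transcription from the backbone and keep reporter background low. Downstream is a cyan fluorescent protein open reading frame, called ECFP in the catalogue entry and matched to the closely related mCerulean by the annotation tool, followed by an SV40 polyadenylation signal.

In use, a dCas9-based transcriptional activator guided by the matching sgRNA would bind the repeated target sites and switch on cyan fluorescence. This gives a readout of CRISPR activator activity. The associated work concerns RNA-sensing guide RNAs that modulate such activators in mammalian cells and zebrafish embryos, and this plasmid is described as the first of its 8xCTS-ECFP reporters.
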