Addgene plasmid #200243: sgRNA1 _8xCTS-ECFP-pA
Purpose: Mammalian transfections; 8xCTS-ECFP reporter construct 1
Depositing lab: Tatjana Sauka-Spengler. Depositing organization: University of Oxford. Publication: Specific Modulation of CRISPR Transcriptional Activators through RNA-Sensing Guide RNAs in Mammalian Cells and Zebrafish Embryos. Pelea O, Mayes S, Ferry QRV, Fulga TA, Sauka-Spengler T. bioRxiv 2023.05.08.539738 10.1101/2023.05.08.539738.
Backbone
  Vector backbone: P2-ECFP-pA (Addgene #26280)
  Vector type: Mammalian Expression
Growth in bacteria
  Bacterial resistance: Ampicillin, 100 μg/mL
  Growth temperature: 37°C
  Growth strain: DH5alpha
  Copy number: High Copy
Gene/Insert
  Gene/Insert name: sgRNA1_8xCTS
  Species: Synthetic
  Cloning method: Restriction Enzyme; 5′ cloning site Unknown (unknown if destroyed); 3′ cloning site Unknown (unknown if destroyed)
  Sequencing primers: 3′ caccaccccggtgaacagctc
Terms and licenses: Academic/Nonprofit Terms; Industry Terms: Not Available to Industry
Depositor comments: Please visit https://www.biorxiv.org/content/10.1101/2023.05.08.539738v1 for bioRxiv preprint.
How to cite: sgRNA1 _8xCTS-ECFP-pA was a gift from Tatjana Sauka-Spengler (Addgene plasmid # 200243 ; http://n2t.net/addgene:200243 ; RRID:Addgene_200243)
